Addgene plasmid #228140: pMRX-IPU-Venus-Rab11
Purpose: Expresses Venus-Rab11 in mammalian cells
Depositing lab: Noboru Mizushima. Depositing organization: The University of Tokyo. Publication: Organelle landscape analysis using a multiparametric particle-based method. Kurikawa Y, Koyama-Honda I, Tamura N, Koike S, Mizushima N. PLoS Biol. 2024 Sep 17;22(9):e3002777. doi: 10.1371/journal.pbio.3002777. eCollection 2024 Sep. PubMed 39288101.
Backbone
  Vector backbone: pMRX-IPU
  Backbone size w/o insert (bp): 6108
  Total vector size (bp): 7503
  Vector type: Mammalian Expression, Retroviral
  Selectable markers: Puromycin
Growth in bacteria
  Bacterial resistance: Ampicillin, 100 μg/mL
  Growth temperature: 37°C
  Growth strain: NEB Stable
  Copy number: Unknown
Gene/Insert
  Gene/Insert name: Rab11 (alt name: Rab11a)
  Species: Canis lupus familiaris
  Insert size (bp): 1395
  GenBank ID: NM_001003276.3
  Entrez Gene: RAB11A (a.k.a. RAB11)
  Tag / fusion protein: Venus (N terminal on insert)
Terms and licenses: Academic/Nonprofit Terms; Industry Terms: Not Available to Industry
How to cite: pMRX-IPU-Venus-Rab11 was a gift from Noboru Mizushima (Addgene plasmid # 228140 ; http://n2t.net/addgene:228140 ; RRID:Addgene_228140)
