[The description below was written by a language model from this plasmid's Addgene catalogue record and pLannotate feature annotations shown in this document.]
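Description:
pMRX-IPU-Venus-Rab11 is a Moloney murine leukemia virus (MMLV)-based retroviral vector built on the pMRX-IPU backbone for stable expression of a fluorescently tagged Rab11 in mammalian cells. In bacteria it is propagated through a high-copy ColE1/pUC-type origin and selected with ampicillin via the β-lactamase gene and its own promoter. The viral portion begins with a CMV enhancer fused to a partial LTR segment, a hybrid 5' arrangement that typically drives strong transcription of the viral genome in packaging cells. It is followed by the MMLV Ψ packaging signal, a truncated gag lacking its start codon, and a pol region carrying the splice acceptor. A full MMLV LTR closes the provirus at the 3' end. A short lacI fragment in the backbone appears to be a cloning remnant.

The payload is a single bicistronic transcript. Venus, a rapidly maturing yellow fluorescent protein, is fused to the N-terminus of Rab11a. The catalogue records the Rab11a sequence as being of dog (Canis lupus familiaris) origin, although the automated annotation matched it to the human RAB11A protein, which likely reflects close similarity between the orthologues. Downstream, an EMCV IRES directs translation of puromycin N-acetyltransferase, so puromycin selection enriches for transduced cells that also express the fusion. No separate internal promoter is annotated, implying that expression after integration depends on the LTR. RAB11A is a small GTPase that regulates endocytic recycling, so Venus-Rab11 serves as a live fluorescent marker of recycling endosome compartments. The associated publication concerns a particle-based method for analysing organelle landscapes, which fits use of the construct as an organelle marker.
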