Features (pLannotate 1.2.2; 14 found; start..end, strand, type, name):
      1..380     +  enhancer       CMV enhancer: human cytomegalovirus immediate early enhancer
    381..676     +  LTR            3' LTR (ΔU3) (fragment): self-inactivating 3' long terminal repeat (LTR) from Moloney murine leukemia virus
    739..1096    +  misc_feature   MMLV Ψ: packaging signal of Moloney murine leukemia virus (MMLV)
   1161..1577    +  CDS            gag (truncated): truncated Moloney murine leukemia virus (MMLV) gag gene lacking the start codon
   1587..1961    +  misc_feature   pol region: Moloney murine leukemia virus (MMLV) pol region containing the splice acceptor site
   1995..2711    +  CDS            Venus: Venus is a basic (constitutively fluorescent) yellow fluorescent protein published in 2002, derived from Aequorea victoria. It is reported to be a rapidly-maturing weak dimer with moderate acid sensitivity.
   2739..3386    +  CDS            RAB11A: RB11A_HUMAN - Also known as RAB11. Experimental evidence at protein level: Swiss-Prot protein existence level 1. The small GTPases Rab are key regulators of intracellular membrane trafficking, from the formation of transport vesicles to their fusion with membranes. Rabs cycle between an inactive GDP-bound form and an active GTP-bound form that is able to recruit to membranes different set of downstream effectors directly responsible for vesicle formation, movement, tethering and fusion. The small Rab GTPase RAB11A regulates endocytic recycling. Acts as a major regulator of membrane delivery du
   3418..3993    +  misc_feature   IRES2: internal ribosome entry site (IRES) of the encephalomyocarditis virus (EMCV)
   4000..4599    +  CDS            PuroR: puromycin N-acetyltransferase; pac from Streptomyces alboniger; confers resistance to puromycin
   4707..5298    +  LTR            LTR: long terminal repeat from Moloney murine leukemia virus
   5364..5416    -  CDS            lacI (fragment): lac repressor; lacI; The lac repressor binds to the lac operator to inhibit transcription in E. coli. This inhibition can be relieved by adding lactose or isopropyl-β-D-thiogalactopyranoside (IPTG).
   5599..6187    -  rep_origin     ori: high-copy-number ColE1/pMB1/pBR322/pUC origin of replication
   6351..7211    -  CDS            AmpR: β-lactamase; bla; confers resistance to ampicillin, carbenicillin, and related antibiotics
   7212..7316    -  promoter       AmpR promoter: bla
>Addgene plasmid #228140 | pMRX-IPU-Venus-Rab11 | addgene full sequence | sequence record 453903 | Addgene NGS Result
GACATTGATTATTGACTAGTTATTAATAGTAATCAATTACGGGGTCATTAGTTCATAGCCCATATATGGA
GTTCCGCGTTACATAACTTACGGTAAATGGCCCGCCTGGCTGACCGCCCAACGACCCCCGCCCATTGACG
TCAATAATGACGTATGTTCCCATAGTAACGCCAATAGGGACTTTCCATTGACGTCAATGGGTGGAGTATT
TACGGTAAACTGCCCACTTGGCAGTACATCAAGTGTATCATATGCCAAGTACGCCCCCTATTGACGTCAA
TGACGGTAAATGGCCCGCCTGGCATTATGCCCAGTACATGACCTTATGGGACTTTCCTACTTGGCAGTAC
ATCTACGTATTAGTCATCGCTATTACCATGCTAGAGAACCATCAGATGTTTCCAGGGTGCCCCAAGGACC
TGAAATGACCCTGTGCCTTATTTGAACTAACCAATCAGTTCGCTTCTCGCTTCTGTTCGCGCGCTTCTGC
TCCCCGAGCTCAATAAAAGAGCCCACAACCCCTCACTCGGCGCGCCAGTCCTCCGATTGACTGAGTCGCC
CGGGTACCCGTGTATCCAATAAACCCTCTTGCAGTTGCATCCGACTTGTGGTCTCGCTGTTCCTTGGGAG
GGTCTCCTCTGAGTGATTGACTACCCGTCAGCGGGGGTCTTTCATTTGGGGGCTCGTCCGGGATCGGGAG
ACCCCTGCCCAGGGACCACCGACCCACCACCGGGAGGTAAGCTGGCCAGCAACTTATCTGTGTCTGTCCG
ATTGTCTAGTGTCTATGACTGATTTTATGCGCCTGCGTCGGTACTAGTTAGCTAACTAGCTCTGTATCTG
GCGGACCCGTGGTGGAACTGACGAGTTCGGAACACCCGGCCGCAACCCTGGGAGACGTCCCAGGGACTTC
GGGGGCCGTTTTTGTGGCCCGACCTGAGTCCAAAAATCCCGATCGTTTTGGACTCTTTGGTGCACCCCCC
TTAGAGGAGGGATATGTGGTTCTGGTAGGAGACGAGAACCTAAAACAGTTCCCGCCTCCGTCTGAATTTT
TGCTTTCGGTTTGGGACCGAAGCCGCGCCGCGCGTCTTGTCTGCTGCAGCATCGTTCTGTGTTGTCTCTG
TCTGACTGTGTTTCTGTATTTGTCTGAAAATATGGGCCCGGGCCAGACTGTTACCACTCCCTTAAGTTTG
ACCTTAGGTCACTGGAAAGATGTCGAGCGGATCGCTCACAACCAGTCGGTAGATGTCAAGAAGAGACGTT
GGGTTACCTTCTGCTCTGCAGAATGGCCAACCTTTAACGTCGGATGGCCGCGAGACGGCACCTTTAACCG
AGACCTCATCACCCAGGTTAAGATCAAGGTCTTTTCACCTGGCCCGCATGGACACCCAGACCAGGTCCCC
TACATCGTGACCTGGGAAGCCTTGGCTTTTGACCCCCCTCCCTGGGTCAAGCCCTTTGTACACCCTAAGC
CTCCGCCTCCTCTTCCTCCATCCGCCCCGTCTCTCCCCCTTGAACCTCCTCGTTCGACCCCGCCTCGATC
CTCCCTTTATCCAGCCCTCACTCCTTCTCTAGGCGCCCCCATATGGCCATATGAGATCTTATATGGGGCA
CCCCCGCCCCTTGTAAACTTCCCTGACCCTGACATGACAAGAGTTACTAACAGCCCCTCTCTCCAAGCTC
ACTTACAGGCTCTCTACTTAGTCCAGCACGAAGTCTGGAGACCTCTGGCGGCAGCCTACCAAGAACAACT
GGACCGACCGGTGGTACCTCACCCTTACCGAGTCGGCGACACAGTGTGGGTCCGCCGACACCAGACTAAG
AACCTAGAACCTCGCTGGAAAGGACCTTACACAGTCCTGCTGACCACCCCCACCGCCCTCAAAGTAGACG
GCATCGCAGCTTGGATACACGCCGCCCACGTGAAGGCTGCCGACCCCGGGGGTGGACCATCCTCTAGACT
GCCGGATCTGCCATCGATATAAAGCTTGGCCACCATGGTGAGCAAGGGCGAGGAGCTGTTCACCGGGGTG
GTGCCCATCCTGGTCGAGCTGGACGGCGACGTAAACGGCCACAAGTTCAGCGTGTCCGGCGAGGGCGAGG
GCGATGCCACCTACGGCAAGCTGACCCTGAAGCTGATCTGCACCACCGGCAAGCTGCCCGTGCCCTGGCC
CACCCTCGTGACCACCCTGGGCTACGGCCTGCAGTGCTTCGCCCGCTACCCCGACCACATGAAGCAGCAC
GACTTCTTCAAGTCCGCCATGCCCGAAGGCTACGTCCAGGAGCGCACCATCTTCTTCAAGGACGACGGCA
ACTACAAGACCCGCGCCGAGGTGAAGTTCGAGGGCGACACCCTGGTGAACCGCATCGAGCTGAAGGGCAT
CGACTTCAAGGAGGACGGCAACATCCTGGGGCACAAGCTGGAGTACAACTACAACAGCCACAACGTCTAT
ATCACCGCCGACAAGCAGAAGAACGGCATCAAGGCCAACTTCAAGATCCGCCACAACATCGAGGACGGCG
GCGTGCAGCTCGCCGACCACTACCAGCAGAACACCCCCATCGGCGACGGCCCCGTGCTGCTGCCCGACAA
CCACTACCTGAGCTACCAGTCCGCCCTGAGCAAAGACCCCAACGAGAAGCGCGATCACATGGTCCTGCTG
GAGTTCGTGACCGCCGCCGGGATCACTCTCGGCATGGACGAGCTGTACAAGGGTTCAGGCTCGGGATCCG
GGAATTCAATGGGCACCCGCGACGACGAGTACGACTATCTCTTCAAAGTTGTCCTTATTGGAGATTCTGG
TGTTGGAAAGAGTAATCTCTTGTCTCGATTTACTCGAAATGAGTTTAATCTCGAAAGTAAGAGCACCATT
GGAGTAGAGTTTGCAACAAGAAGCATCCAGGTTGATGGGAAAACAATAAAGGCACAGATATGGGACACGG
CAGGGCAGGAGCGATACCGAGCTATAACATCAGCATATTATCGTGGAGCTGTAGGTGCCTTACTGGTTTA
TGACATTGCTAAGCATCTCACATATGAAAATGTAGAACGATGGCTGAAAGAACTGAGAGATCATGCTGAT
AGTAACATTGTTATCATGCTTGTGGGCAATAAGAGTGATTTGCGTCATCTCAGGGCAGTTCCTACAGATG
AAGCAAGAGCTTTTGCAGAAAAGAATGGTTTGTCATTCATTGAGACTTCCGCTCTAGACTCTACAAATGT
AGAAGCTGCTTTTCAGACAATTCTGACAGAGATATACCGCATTGTTTCCCAGAAACAAATGTCAGACAGA
CGTGAAAATGACATGTCTCCAAGCAACAATGTGGTTCCTATTCATGTTCCACCAACCACTGAAAACAAGC
CAAAGGTGCAGTGCTGTCAGAACATATAACTCGAGAGCGGCCGCTACGTAAATTCCGCCCCCCCCCCTAA
CGTTACTGGCCGAAGCCGCTTGGAATAAGGCCGGTGTGCGTTTGTCTATATGTTATTTTCCACCATATTG
CCGTCTTTTGGCAATGTGAGGGCCCGGAAACCTGGCCCTGTCTTCTTGACGAGCATTCCTAGGGGTCTTT
CCCCTCTCGCCAAAGGAATGCAAGGTCTGTTGAATGTCGTGAAGGAAGCAGTTCCTCTGGAAGTTTCTTG
AAGACAAACAACGTCTGTAGCGACCCTTTGCAGGCAGCGGAACCCCCCACCTGGCGACAGGTGCCTCTGC
GGCCAAAAGCCACGTGTATAAGATACACCTGCAAAGGCGGCACAACCCCAGTGCCACGTTGTGAGTTGGA
TAGTTGTGGAAAGAGTCAAATGGCTCTCCTCAAGCGTATTCAACAAGGGGCTGAAGGATGCCCAGAAGGT
ACCCCATTGTATGGGATCTGATCTGGGGCCTCGGTGCACATGCTTTACATGTGTTTAGTCGAGGTTAAAA
AAACGTCTAGGCCCCCCGAACCACGGGGACGTGGTTTTCCTTTGAAAAACACGATGATAATATGGCCACA
ACCGTCGACATGACCGAGTACAAGCCCACGGTGCGCCTCGCCACCCGCGACGACGTCCCCCGGGCCGTAC
GCACCCTCGCCGCCGCGTTCGCCGACTACCCCGCCACGCGCCACACCGTCGACCCGGACCGCCACATCGA
GCGGGTCACCGAGCTGCAAGAACTCTTCCTCACGCGCGTCGGGCTCGACATCGGCAAGGTGTGGGTCGCG
GACGACGGCGCCGCGGTGGCGGTCTGGACCACGCCGGAGAGCGTCGAAGCGGGGGCGGTGTTCGCCGAGA
TCGGCCCGCGCATGGCCGAGTTGAGCGGTTCCCGGCTGGCCGCGCAGCAACAGATGGAAGGCCTCCTGGC
GCCGCACCGGCCCAAGGAGCCCGCGTGGTTCCTGGCCACCGTCGGCGTCTCGCCCGACCACCAGGGCAAG
GGTCTGGGCAGCGCCGTCGTGCTCCCCGGAGTGGAGGCGGCCGAGCGCGCCGGGGTGCCCGCCTTCCTGG
AGACCTCCGCGCCCCGCAACCTCCCCTTCTACGAGCGGCTCGGCTTCACCGTCACCGCCGACGTCGAGGT
GCCCGAAGGACCGCGCACCTGGTGCATGACCCGCAAGCCCGGTGCCTGAGTCGACCGCCCGCCCCACGAC
CCGCAGCGCCCGACCGAAAGGAGCGCACGACCCCATGGCTCGACGATAAAATAAAAGATTTTATTTAGTC
TCCAGAAAAAGGGGGGAATGAAAGACCCCACCTGTAGGTTTGGCAAGCTAGCTTAAGTAACGCCATTTTG
CAAGGCATGGAAAAATACATAACTGAGAATAGAGAAGTTCAGATCAAGGTCAGGAACAGATGGAACAGCT
GAATATGGGCCAAACAGGATATCTGTGGTAAGCAGTTCCTGCCCCGGCTCAGGGCCAAGAACAGATGGAA
CAGCTGAATATGGGCCAAACAGGATATCTGTGGTAAGCAGTTCCTGCCCCGGCTCAGGGCCAAGAACAGA
TGGTCCCCAGATGCGGTCCAGCCCTCAGCAGTTTCTAGAGAACCATCAGATGTTTCCAGGGTGCCCCAAG
GACCTGAAATGACCCTGTGCCTTATTTGAACTAACCAATCAGTTCGCTTCTCGCTTCTGTTCGCGCGCTT
CTGCTCCCCGAGCTCAATAAAAGAGCCCACAACCCCTCACTCGGCGCGCCAGTCCTCCGATTGACTGAGT
CGCCCGGGTACCCGTGTATCCAATAAACCCTCTTGCAGTTGCATCCGACTTGTGGTCTCGCTGTTCCTTG
GGAGGGTCTCCTCTGAGTGATTGACTACCCGTCAGCGGGGGTCTTTCACATGCAGCATGTATCAAAATTA
ATTTGGTTTTTTTTCTTAAGTATTTACATTAAATGGCCATAGTTGCATTAATGAATCGGCCAACGCGCGG
GGAGAGGCGGTTTGCGTATTGGGCGCTCTTCCGCTTCCTCGCTCACTGACTCGCTGCGCTCGGTCGTTCG
GCTGCGGCGAGCGGTATCAGCTCACTCAAAGGCGGTAATACGGTTATCCACAGAATCAGGGGATAACGCA
GGAAAGAACATGTGAGCAAAAGGCCAGCAAAAGGCCAGGAACCGTAAAAAGGCCGCGTTGCTGGCGTTTT
TCCATAGGCTCCGCCCCCCTGACGAGCATCACAAAAATCGACGCTCAAGTCAGAGGTGGCGAAACCCGAC
AGGACTATAAAGATACCAGGCGTTTCCCCCTGGAAGCTCCCTCGTGCGCTCTCCTGTTCCGACCCTGCCG
CTTACCGGATACCTGTCCGCCTTTCTCCCTTCGGGAAGCGTGGCGCTTTCTCATAGCTCACGCTGTAGGT
ATCTCAGTTCGGTGTAGGTCGTTCGCTCCAAGCTGGGCTGTGTGCACGAACCCCCCGTTCAGCCCGACCG
CTGCGCCTTATCCGGTAACTATCGTCTTGAGTCCAACCCGGTAAGACACGACTTATCGCCACTGGCAGCA
GCCACTGGTAACAGGATTAGCAGAGCGAGGTATGTAGGCGGTGCTACAGAGTTCTTGAAGTGGTGGCCTA
ACTACGGCTACACTAGAAGAACAGTATTTGGTATCTGCGCTCTGCTGAAGCCAGTTACCTTCGGAAAAAG
AGTTGGTAGCTCTTGATCCGGCAAACAAACCACCGCTGGTAGCGGTGGTTTTTTTGTTTGCAAGCAGCAG
ATTACGCGCAGAAAAAAAGGATCTCAAGAAGATCCTTTGATCTTTTCTACGGGGTCTGACGCTCAGTGGA
ACGAAAACTCACGTTAAGGGATTTTGGTCATGAGATTATCAAAAAGGATCTTCACCTAGATCCTTTTGCG
GCCGGCCGCAAATCAATCTAAAGTATATATGAGTAAACTTGGTCTGACAGTTACCAATGCTTAATCAGTG
AGGCACCTATCTCAGCGATCTGTCTATTTCGTTCATCCATAGTTGCCTGACTCCCCGTCGTGTAGATAAC
TACGATACGGGAGGGCTTACCATCTGGCCCCAGTGCTGCAATGATACCGCGAGACCCACGCTCACCGGCT
CCAGATTTATCAGCAATAAACCAGCCAGCCGGAAGGGCCGAGCGCAGAAGTGGTCCTGCAACTTTATCCG
CCTCCATCCAGTCTATTAATTGTTGCCGGGAAGCTAGAGTAAGTAGTTCGCCAGTTAATAGTTTGCGCAA
CGTTGTTGCCATTGCTACAGGCATCGTGGTGTCACGCTCGTCGTTTGGTATGGCTTCATTCAGCTCCGGT
TCCCAACGATCAAGGCGAGTTACATGATCCCCCATGTTGTGCAAAAAAGCGGTTAGCTCCTTCGGTCCTC
CGATCGTTGTCAGAAGTAAGTTGGCCGCAGTGTTATCACTCATGGTTATGGCAGCACTGCATAATTCTCT
TACTGTCATGCCATCCGTAAGATGCTTTTCTGTGACTGGTGAGTACTCAACCAAGTCATTCTGAGAATAG
TGTATGCGGCGACCGAGTTGCTCTTGCCCGGCGTCAACACGGGATAATACCGCGCCACATAGCAGAACTT
TAAAAGTGCTCATCATTGGAAAACGTTCTTCGGGGCGAAAACTCTCAAGGATCTTACCGCTGTTGAGATC
CAGTTCGATGTAACCCACTCGTGCACCCAACTGATCTTCAGCATCTTTTACTTTCACCAGCGTTTCTGGG
TGAGCAAAAACAGGAAGGCAAAATGCCGCAAAAAAGGGAATAAGGGCGACACGGAAATGTTGAATACTCA
TACTCTTCCTTTTTCAATATTATTGAAGCATTTATCAGGGTTATTGTCTCATGAGCGGATACATATTTGA
ATGTATTTAGAAAAATAAACAAATAGGGGTTCCGCGCACATTTCCCCGAAAAGTGCCACCTGACGTCTAA
GAAACCATTATTATCATGACATTAACCTATAAAAATAGGCGTATCACGAGGCCCTTTCGTCTTCACTATA
GGAGCTTGGCCCATTGCATACGTTGTATCCATATCATAATATGTACATTTATATTGGCTCATGTCCAACA
TTACCGCCATGTT
